>Addgene plasmid #115805 | pecALPS gag-gfp Blasti | addgene full sequence | sequence record 232358 | Addgene NGS Result
AATCTGCTTAGGGTTAGGCGTTTTGCGCTGCTTCGCGATGTACGGGCCAGATATACGCGCTGTGGAATGT
GTGTCAGTTAGGGTGTGGAAAGTCCCCAGGCTCCCCAGCAGGCAGAAGTATGCAAAGCATGCATCTCAAT
TAGTCAGCAACCAGGTGTGGAAAGTCCCCAGGCTCCCCAGCAGGCAGAAGTATGCAAAGCATGCATCTCA
ATTAGTCAGCAACCATAGTCCCGCCCCTAACTCCGCCCATCCCGCCCCTAACTCCGCCCAGTTCCGCCCA
TTCTCCGCCCCATGGCTGACTAATTTTTTTTATTTATGCAGAGGCCGAGGCCGCCTCTGCCTCTGAGCTA
TTCCAGAAGTAGTGAGGAGGCTTTTTTGGAGGCCTAGGCTTTTGCAAAAAGCTCGCGTTGACATTGATTA
TTGACTAGTTATTAATAGTAATCAATTACGGGGTCATTAGTTCATAGCCCATATATGGAGTTCCGCGTTA
CATAACTTACGGTAAATGGCCCGCCTGGCTGACCGCCCAACGACCCCCGCCCATTGACGTCAATAATGAC
GTATGTTCCCATAGTAACGCCAATAGGGACTTTCCATTGACGTCAATGGGTGGAGTATTTACGGTAAACT
GCCCACTTGGCAGTACATCAAGTGTATCATATGCCAAGTACGCCCCCTATTGACGTCAATGACGGTAAAT
GGCCCGCCTGGCATTATGCCCAGTACATGACCTTATGGGACTTTCCTACTTGGCAGTACATCTACGTATT
AGTCATCGCTATTACCATGGTGATGCGGTTTTGGCAGTACATCAATGGGCGTGGATAGCGGTTTGACTCA
CGGGGATTTCCAAGTCTCCACCCCATTGACGTCAATGGGAGTTTGTTTTGGCACCAAAATCAACGGGACT
TTCCAAAATGTCGTAACAACTCCGCCCCATTGACGCAAATGGGCGGTAGGCGTGTACGGTGGGAGGTCTA
TATAAGCAGCGCGTTTTGCCTGTACTGGGTCTCTCTGGTTAGACCAGATCTGAGCCTGGGAGCTCTCTGG
CTAACTAGGGAACCCACTGCTTAAGCCTCAATAAAGCTTGCCTTGAGTGCTTCAAGTAGTGTGTGCCCGT
CTGTTGTGTGACTCTGGTAACTAGAGATCCCTCAGACCCTTTTAGTCAGTGTGGAAAATCTCTAGCAGTG
GCGCCCGAACAGGGACTTGAAAGCGAAAGGGAAACCAGAGGAGCTCTCTCGACGCAGGACTCGGCTTGCT
GAAGCGCGCACGGCAAGAGGCGAGGGGCGGCGACTGGTGAGTACGCCAAAAATTTTGACTAGCGGAGGCT
AGAAGGAGAGAGATGGGTGCGAGAGCGTCAGTATTAAGCGGGGGAGAATTAGATCGCGATGGGAAAAAAT
TCGGTTAAGGCCAGGGGGAAAGAAAAAATATAAATTAAAACATATAGTATGGGCAAGCAGGGAGCTAGAA
CGATTCGCAGTTAATCCTGGCCTGTTAGAAACATCAGAAGGCTGTAGACAAATACTGGGACAGCTACAAC
CATCCCTTCAGACAGGATCAGAAGAACTTAGATCATTATATAATACAGTAGCAACCCTCTATTGTGTGCA
TCAAAGGATAGAGATAAAAGACACCAAGGAAGCTTTAGACAAGATAGAGGAAGAGCAAAACAAAAGTAAG
ACCACCGCACAGCAAGCGGCCGGCCGCTGATCTTCAGACCTGGAGGAGGAGATATGAGGGACAATTGGAG
AAGTGAATTATATAAATATAAAGTAGTAAAAATTGAACCATTAGGAGTAGCACCCACCAAGGCAAAGAGA
AGAGTGGTGCAGAGAGAAAAAAGAGCAGTGGGAATAGGAGCTTTGTTCCTTGGGTTCTTGGGAGCAGCAG
GAAGCACTATGGGCGCAGCGTCAATGACGCTGACGGTACAGGCCAGACAATTATTGTCTGGTATAGTGCA
GCAGCAGAACAATTTGCTGAGGGCTATTGAGGCGCAACAGCATCTGTTGCAACTCACAGTCTGGGGCATC
AAGCAGCTCCAGGCAAGAATCCTGGCTGTGGAAAGATACCTAAAGGATCAACAGCTCCTGGGGATTTGGG
GTTGCTCTGGAAAACTCATTTGCACCACTGCTGTGCCTTGGAATGCTAGTTGGAGTAATAAATCTCTGGA
ACAGATTTGGAATCACACGACCTGGATGGAGTGGGACAGAGAATTAACAATTACACAAGCTTAATACACT
CCTTAATTGAAGAATCGCAAAACCAGCAAGAAAAGAATGAACAAGAATTATTGGAATTAGATAAATGGGC
AAGTTTGTGGAATTGGTTTAACATAACAAATTGGCTGTGGTATATAAAATTATTCATAATGATAGTAGGA
GGCTTGGTAGGTTTAAGAATAGTTTTTGCTGTACTTTCTATAGTGAATAGAGTTAGGCAGGGATATTCAC
CATTATCGTTTCAGACCCACCTCCCAACCCCGAGGGGACCCGACAGGCCCGAAGGAATAGAAGAAGAAGG
TGGAGAGAGAGACAGAGACAGATCCATTCGATTAGTGAACGGATCGGCACTGCGTGCGCCAATTCTGCAG
ACAAATGGCAGTATTCATCCACAATTTTAAAAGAAAAGGGGGGATTGGGGGGTACAGTGCAGGGGAAAGA
ATAGTAGACATAATAGCAACAGACATACAAACTAAAGAATTACAAAAACAAATTACAAAAATTCAAAATT
TTCGGGTTTATTACAGGGACAGCAGAGATCCAGTTTGGTTAATTAAGTGCCCGTCAGTGGGCAGAGCGCA
CATCGCCCACAGTCCCCGAGAAGTTGGGGGGAGGGGTCGGCAATTGAACCGGTGCCTAGAGAAGGTGGCG
CGGGGTAAACTGGGAAAGTGATGTCGTGTACTGGCTCCGCCTTTTTCCCGAGGGTGGGGGAGAACCGTAT
ATAAGTGCAGTAGTCGCCGTGAACGTTCTTTTTCGCAACGGGTTTGCCGCCAGAACACAGTCTAGAGCCG
CCATGGCGGCAAGGGCAAGCGTGCTGAGCGGGGGGGAGCTGGACAAATGGGAGAAAATCCGGCTGAGACC
TGGAGGCAAGAAACAGTATAAACTGAAGCACATCGTGTGGGCTAGCAGAGAACTGGAGAGGTTCGCAGTC
AACCCCGGCCTGCTGGAAACATCCGAGGGATGCCGACAGATTCTGGGGCAGCTGCAGCCTTCCCTGCAGA
CTGGATCCGAGGAACTGCGCAGTCTGTACAACACAGTGGCCACCCTGTATTGCGTGCATCAGCGGATTGA
CGTGAAAGATACCAAGGAGGCTCTGGACAAAATCGAGGAAGAGCAGAATAAGTCCAAGAAAAAGGCACAG
CAGGCGGCCGCAGATACAGGGAACAATAGCCAGGTGTCCCAGAACTAC
[693 nt withheld, positions 3409-4101]
GCTGAGGCAATGAGCCAGGTCACCAATCCAGCCACAATCATGATTCAGAAGGGCAACTTCCGGAACCAGC
GCAAAACCGTGAAGTGCTTTAACTGTGGCAAAGAGGGGCATATCGCAAAGAATTGCAGGGCCCCTCGGAA
AAAGGGATGCTGGAAATGTGGAAAGGAAGGCCACCAGATGAAGGACTGTACTGAGAGACAGGCTAACTTC
CTGGGCAAAATTTGGCCCTCCCATAAGGGGAGACCCGGGAATTTTCTGCAGAGCCGGCCTGAGCCAACCG
CACCACCCGAAGAGAGTTTCAGGTTTGGCGAAGAGACTACCACACCATCACAGAAACAGGAACCCATCGA
CAAGGAGCTGTATCCTCTGGCAAGTCTGCGAAGCCTGTTTGGAAGCGACCCCTCATCTCAGGGCGGAAGC
GGCGGATCCATGGTCTCAAAGGGGGAAGAGCTGTTTACTGGGGTCGTGCCTATTCTGGTCGAACTGGACG
GGGATGTCAACGGCCACAAGTTTAGTGTGAGCGGAGAGGGAGAAGGCGACGCCACTTACGGAAAGCTGAC
CCTGAAATTCATTTGCACCACAGGCAAGCTGCCAGTGCCCTGGCCTACCCTGGTCACTACCCTGACATAC
GGCGTCCAGTGTTTTAGTAGGTATCCTGACCACATGAAGCAGCATGATTTCTTTAAATCAGCTATGCCAG
AGGGATACGTGCAGGAACGCACCATTTTCTTTAAGGACGATGGCAACTACAAGACTCGAGCAGAGGTGAA
GTTCGAAGGGGACACCCTGGTCAACCGGATCGAGCTGAAGGGAATCGACTTTAAAGAAGATGGAAACATC
CTGGGCCACAAGCTGGAGTACAACTATAATTCTCATAACGTGTACATCATGGCCGATAAGCAGAAAAACG
GGATTAAGGTCAATTTCAAAATCAGACACAACATCGAAGACGGCAGCGTGCAGCTGGCTGATCATTACCA
GCAGAACACACCAATTGGCGACGGGCCAGTGCTGCTGCCAGATAATCACTATCTGAGCACTCAGTCCGCC
CTGTCTAAGGACCCTAACGAGAAACGCGATCATATGGTGCTGCTGGAGTTCGTCACAGCCGCTGGGATCA
CTCTGGGAATGGACGAGCTGTATAAATGAGAATTCTCGACCTTGACTGGCGGCGCGACCTTGAGGCCTGC
GTTCGCCTCAGTTGCCCCCTCTGTGCAATGGGGAGACGCGCCTCATCGCTTGACAACGGCCGAAGAGCCG
CCGCGCTTCCGTCTCCCGCGTGCGCGCGCCATGCTGCCCACCCCCGTTCCGCACTGACCCTCCCCCGTGC
CCCGCGTCCCGTACTGCCGCCCCGCCCCGAGTCCCATGCCGCAGCCACCGCGACGGAGCCCGCAGGCGGG
AACCTGCCTCCGCGCGTTAGCGCGCACGCGCGCCTCATGTGTCGTCCCCATCAGCGCCGGCTTCCGTCTA
TAGGCCAGATGCACTGTCACTCTGGCGAAGTCGCAGACCCGATTGGCCGGGACGGAGGCGCGAGACCGGG
TTGCGGGCGGGGCCGAACGTGGTATAAAAGGGGCGGGAGGCCAGGCTCGTGCCGTTTTGCAGACGCCACC
GCCGAGGAAAACCGTGTACTATTAGCCACGCGTGCCGCCATGGCTAAACCACTGTCCCAGGAAGAATCCA
CACTGATCGAACGAGCAACCGCTACTATCAACTCAATCCCAATCTCCGAAGACTACTCTGTGGCCTCCGC
CGCCCTGAGCAGCGACGGACGAATCTTCACCGGCGTGAACGTCTACCACTTTACCGGCGGCCCCTGCGCT
GAGCTGGTGGTCCTGGGAACTGCAGCCGCTGCAGCCGCTGGAAATCTGACCTGTATCGTGGCTATCGGGA
ACGAAAATAGGGGAATCCTGTCTCCATGCGGCCGGTGTAGACAGGTCCTGCTGGATCTGCATCCCGGGAT
CAAGGCAATTGTGAAAGACTCAGATGGACAGCCCACAGCCGTCGGCATTCGCGAGCTGCTGCCTAGCGGC
TATGTGTGGGAAGGGTGAGCGATCGCTAATCAACCTCTGGATTACAAAATTTGTGAAAGATTGACTGGTA
TTCTTAACTATGTTGCTCCTTTTACGCTATGTGGATACGCTGCTTTAATGCCTTTGTATCATGCTATTGC
TTCCCGTATGGCTTTCATTTTCTCCTCCTTGTATAAATCCTGGTTGCTGTCTCTTTATGAGGAGTTGTGG
CCCGTTGTCAGGCAACGTGGCGTGGTGTGCACTGTGTTTGCTGACGCAACCCCCACTGGTTGGGGCATTG
CCACCACCTGTCAGCTCCTTTCCGGGACTTTCGCTTTCCCCCTCCCTATTGCCACGGCGGAACTCATCGC
CGCCTGCCTTGCCCGCTGCTGGACAGGGGCTCGGCTGTTGGGCACTGACAATTCCGTGGTGTTGTCGGGG
AAGCTGACGTCCTTTCCATGGCTGCTCGCCTGTGTTGCCACCTGGATTCTGCGCGGGACGTCCTTCTGCT
ACGTCCCTTCGGCCCTCAATCCAGCGGACCTTCCTTCCCGCGGCCTGCTGCCGGCTCTGCGGCCTCTTCC
GCGTCTTCGCCTTCGCCCTCAGACGAGTCGGATCTCCCTTTGGGCCGCCTCCCCGCTTAATCGCGTCGAG
ACCTAGAAAAACATGGAGCAATCACAAGTAGCAATACAGCAGCTACCAATGCTGATTGTGCCTGGCTAGA
AGCACAAGAGGAGGAGGAGGTGGGTTTTCCAGTCACACCTCAGGTACCTTTAAGACCAATGACTTACAAG
GCAGCTGTAGATCTTAGCCACTTTTTAAAAGAAAAGGGGGGACTGGAAGGGCTAATTCACTCCCAACGAA
GACAAGATATCCTTGATCTGTGGATCTACCACACACAAGGCTACTTCCCTGATTGGCAGAACTACACACC
AGGGCCAGGGATCAGATATCCACTGACCTTTGGATGGTGCTACAAGCTAGTACCAGTTGAGCAAGAGAAG
GTAGAAGAAGCCAATGAAGGAGAGAACACCCGCTTGTTACACCCTGTGAGCCTGCATGGGATGGATGACC
CGGAGAGAGAAGTATTAGAGTGGAGGTTTGACAGCCGCCTAGCATTTCATCACATGGCCCGAGAGCTGCA
TCCGGACTGTACTGGGTCTCTCTGGTTAGACCAGATCTGAGCCTGGGAGCTCTCTGGCTAACTAGGGAAC
CCACTGCTTAAGCCTCAATAAAGCTTGCCTTGAGTGCTTCAAGTAGTGTGTGCCCGTCTGTTGTGTGACT
CTGGTAACTAGAGATCCCTCAGACCCTTTTAGTCAGTGTGGAAAATCTCTAGCAGGGCCCGTTTCATGTG
AGCAAAAGGCCAGCAAAAGGCCAGGAACCGTAAAAAGGCCGCGTTGCTGGCGTTTTTCCATAGGCTCCGC
CCCCCTGACGAGCATCACAAAAATCGACGCTCAAGTCAGAGGTGGCGAAACCCGACAGGACTATAAAGAT
ACCAGGCGTTTCCCCCTGGAAGCTCCCTCGTGCGCTCTCCTGTTCCGACCCTGCCGCTTACCGGATACCT
GTCCGCCTTTCTCCCTTCGGGAAGCGTGGCGCTTTCTCATAGCTCACGCTGTAGGTATCTCAGTTCGGTG
TAGGTCGTTCGCTCCAAGCTGGGCTGTGTGCACGAACCCCCCGTTCAGCCCGACCGCTGCGCCTTATCCG
GTAACTATCGTCTTGAGTCCAACCCGGTAAGACACGACTTATCGCCACTGGCAGCAGCCACTGGTAACAG
GATTAGCAGAGCGAGGTATGTAGGCGGTGCTACAGAGTTCTTGAAGTGGTGGCCTAACTACGGCTACACT
AGAAGAACAGTATTTGGTATCTGCGCTCTGCTGAAGCCAGTTACCTTCGGAAAAAGAGTTGGTAGCTCTT
GATCCGGCAAACAAACCACCGCTGGTAGCGGTGGTTTTTTTGTTTGCAAGCAGCAGATTACGCGCAGAAA
AAAAGGATCTCAAGAAGATCCTTTGATCTTTTCTACGGGGTCTGACGCTCAGTGGAACGAAAACTCACGT
TAAGGGATTTTGGTCATGAGATTATCAAAAAGGATCTTCACCTAGATCCTTTTAAATTAAAAATGAAGTT
TTAAATCAATCTAAAGTATATATGAGTAAACTTGGTCTGACAGTTACCAATGCTTAATCAGTGAGGCACC
TATCTCAGCGATCTGTCTATTTCGTTCATCCATAGTTGCCTGACTCCCCGTCGTGTAGATAACTACGATA
CGGGAGGGCTTACCATCTGGCCCCAGTGCTGCAATGATACCGCGAGACCCACGCTCACCGGCTCCAGATT
TATCAGCAATAAACCAGCCAGCCGGAAGGGCCGAGCGCAGAAGTGGTCCTGCAACTTTATCCGCCTCCAT
CCAGTCTATTAATTGTTGCCGGGAAGCTAGAGTAAGTAGTTCGCCAGTTAATAGTTTGCGCAACGTTGTT
GCCATTGCTACAGGCATCGTGGTGTCACGCTCGTCGTTTGGTATGGCTTCATTCAGCTCCGGTTCCCAAC
GATCAAGGCGAGTTACATGATCCCCCATGTTGTGCAAAAAAGCGGTTAGCTCCTTCGGTCCTCCGATCGT
TGTCAGAAGTAAGTTGGCCGCAGTGTTATCACTCATGGTTATGGCAGCACTGCATAATTCTCTTACTGTC
ATGCCATCCGTAAGATGCTTTTCTGTGACTGGTGAGTACTCAACCAAGTCATTCTGAGAATAGTGTATGC
GGCGACCGAGTTGCTCTTGCCCGGCGTCAATACGGGATAATACCGCGCCACATAGCAGAACTTTAAAAGT
GCTCATCATTGGAAAACGTTCTTCGGGGCGAAAACTCTCAAGGATCTTACCGCTGTTGAGATCCAGTTCG
ATGTAACCCACTCGTGCACCCAACTGATCTTCAGCATCTTTTACTTTCACCAGCGTTTCTGGGTGAGCAA
AAACAGGAAGGCAAAATGCCGCAAAAAAGGGAATAAGGGCGACACGGAAATGTTGAATACTCATACTCTT
CCTTTTTCAATATTATTGAAGCATTTATCAGGGTTATTGTCTCATGAGCGGATACATATTTGAATGTATT
TAGAAAAATAAACAAATAGGGGTTCCGCGCACATTTCCCCGAAAAGTGCCACCTGACGTCGACGGATCGG
GAGATCTCCCGATCCCCTATGGTGCACTCTCAGTACAATCTGCTCTGATGCCGCATAGTTAAGCCAGTAT
CTGCTCCCTGCTTGTGTGTTGGAGGTCGCTGAGTAGTGCGCGAGCAAAATTTAAGCTACAACAAGGCAAG
GCTTGACCGACAATTGCATGAAG
Features (pLannotate 1.2.2; 20 found; start..end, strand, type, name):
     69..398     +  promoter       SV40 promoter: SV40 enhancer and early promoter
    410..789     +  enhancer       CMV enhancer: human cytomegalovirus immediate early enhancer
    790..989     +  promoter       CMV promoter: human cytomegalovirus (CMV) immediate early promoter
   1007..1187    +  LTR            5' LTR (truncated): truncated 5' long terminal repeat (LTR) from HIV-1
   1234..1359    +  misc_feature   HIV-1 Ψ: packaging signal of human immunodeficiency virus type 1
   1343..1681    +  CDS            HIV-1 gag (fragment): gag protein from human immunodeficiency virus 1; gag
   1856..2089    +  misc_feature   RRE: The Rev response element (RRE) of HIV-1 allows for Rev-dependent mRNA export from the nucleus to the cytoplasm.
   2465..2565    +  CDS            Rev (fragment): human immunodeficiency virus 1 (HIV-1) Rev protein; rev; enhances nuclear export of unspliced and incompletely spliced viral mRNAs
   2615..2732    +  misc_feature   cPPT/CTS: central polypurine tract and central termination sequence of HIV-1
   2789..3000    +  promoter       EF-1α core promoter: core promoter for human elongation factor EF-1α
   3013..4512    +  CDS            gag (sequence partly withheld): GAG_HV1N5 - Experimental evidence at protein level: Swiss-Prot protein existence level 1. [p6-gag]: Plays a role in budding of the assembled particle by interacting with the host class E VPS proteins TSG101 and PDCD6IP/AIP1. From Human immunodeficiency virus type 1 group M subtype B (isolate NY5) (HIV-1).
   4531..5247    +  CDS            EGFP: EGFP is a basic (constitutively fluorescent) green fluorescent protein published in 1996, derived from Aequorea victoria. It is reported to be a rapidly-maturing weak dimer with moderate acid sensitivity.
   5760..6146    +  CDS            bsd: BSD_ASPTE - Experimental evidence at protein level: Swiss-Prot protein existence level 1. Catalyzes the deamination of the cytosine moiety of the antibiotics blasticidin S, cytomycin and acetylblasticidin S. From Aspergillus terreus.
   6159..6747    +  misc_feature   WPRE: woodchuck hepatitis virus posttranscriptional regulatory element
   6758..7258    +  CDS            nef (fragment): NEF_HV1LA - Experimental evidence at protein level: Swiss-Prot protein existence level 1. Extracellular Nef protein targets CD4(+) T-lymphocytes for apoptosis by interacting with CXCR4 surface receptors. From Human immunodeficiency virus type 1 group M subtype B (isolate Lai) (HIV-1).
   7265..7445    +  LTR            5' LTR (truncated): truncated 5' long terminal repeat (LTR) from HIV-1
   7516..8104    -  rep_origin     ori: high-copy-number ColE1/pMB1/pBR322/pUC origin of replication
   8275..9135    -  CDS            AmpR: β-lactamase; bla; confers resistance to ampicillin, carbenicillin, and related antibiotics
   9136..9240    -  promoter       AmpR promoter: bla
   9299..9351    -  misc_feature   bom (fragment): basis of mobility region from pBR322
