[The description below was written by a language model from this plasmid's Addgene catalogue record and pLannotate feature annotations shown in this document.]
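Description:
pecALPS gag-gfp Blasti is an HIV-1-based lentiviral transfer vector built on the pscALPS Blasti backbone, designed to deliver a Gag-GFP fusion reporter into mammalian cells. In bacteria it is maintained through a high-copy ColE1/pUC-type origin and an ampicillin resistance gene (β-lactamase with its own promoter); a fragment of the pBR322 bom region is also annotated. Upstream of the viral portion sit an SV40 enhancer/early promoter and a CMV enhancer/promoter, the latter placed directly before a truncated 5' LTR, an arrangement that typically drives synthesis of the vector genomic RNA in packaging cells. The viral backbone carries the usual cis-acting elements: the Ψ packaging signal with an adjoining gag fragment, the Rev response element for Rev-dependent nuclear export, and the cPPT/CTS. At the 3' end, a WPRE that enhances transcript expression is followed by a nef fragment and a second truncated LTR.

The payload is driven by an EF-1α core promoter (recorded as EIF1a in the catalogue entry). It directs expression of a full-length HIV-1 gag open reading frame, followed closely by EGFP, consistent with the stated gag-gfp fusion. Downstream lies the Aspergillus terreus blasticidin S deaminase gene (bsd), which allows blasticidin selection of transduced cells. The roughly 500 nt between EGFP and bsd carries no annotation, so the record does not show what element drives bsd expression. The associated publication concerns transcriptional repression of proviruses by the HUSH complex and its counteraction by Vpx and Vpr, suggesting that the construct serves as a fluorescent, selectable proviral reporter, though the record states its purpose only as expression of gag-gfp.
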