Addgene plasmid #115805: pecALPS gag-gfp Blasti
Purpose: Express gag-gfp fusion driven by EIF1a promoter
Depositing lab: Jeremy Luban. Depositing organization: University of Massachusetts, Worcester. Publication: Primate immunodeficiency virus proteins Vpx and Vpr counteract transcriptional repression of proviruses by the HUSH complex. Yurkovetskiy L, Guney MH, Kim K, Goh SL, McCauley S, Dauphin A, Diehl WE, Luban J. Nat Microbiol. 2018 Dec;3(12):1354-1361. doi: 10.1038/s41564-018-0256-x. Epub 2018 Oct 8. PubMed 30297740.
Backbone
  Vector backbone: pscALPS Blasti
  Vector type: Lentiviral
  Selectable markers: Blasticidin
Growth in bacteria
  Bacterial resistance: Ampicillin, 100 μg/mL
  Growth temperature: 30°C
  Growth strain: NEB Stable
  Copy number: High Copy
Gene/Insert
  Gene/Insert name: gag-gfp
  Promoter: EIF1a
  Cloning method: Restriction Enzyme; 5′ cloning site XbaI (unknown if destroyed); 3′ cloning site EcoRI (unknown if destroyed)
  Sequencing primers: 5′ NA
Terms and licenses: Academic/Nonprofit Terms; Industry Terms: Not Available to Industry
Depositor comments: Blasti Insert . Please visit https://www.biorxiv.org/content/early/2018/04/03/293001 for bioRxiv preprint.
How to cite: pecALPS gag-gfp Blasti was a gift from Jeremy Luban (Addgene plasmid # 115805 ; http://n2t.net/addgene:115805 ; RRID:Addgene_115805)
