>Addgene plasmid #115805 | pecALPS gag-gfp Blasti | depositor partial sequence | sequence record 218753 | gag-gfp
TCTAGAGCCGCCATGGCGGCAAGGGCAAGCGTGCTGAGCGGGGGGGAGCTGGACAAATGGGAGAAAATCC
GGCTGAGACCTGGAGGCAAGAAACAGTATAAACTGAAGCACATCGTGTGGGCTAGCAGAGAACTGGAGAG
GTTCGCAGTCAACCCCGGCCTGCTGGAAACATCCGAGGGATGCCGACAGATTCTGGGGCAGCTGCAGCCT
TCCCTGCAGACTGGATCCGAGGAACTGCGCAGTCTGTACAACACAGTGGCCACCCTGTATTGCGTGCATC
AGCGGATTGACGTGAAAGATACCAAGGAGGCTCTGGACAAAATCGAGGAAGAGCAGAATAAGTCCAAGAA
AAAGGCACAGCAGGCGGCCGCAGATACAGGGAACAATAGCCAGGTGTCCCAGAACTAC
[693 nt withheld, positions 409-1101]
GCTGAGGCAATGAGCCAGGTCACCAATCCAGCCACAATCATGATTCAGAAGGGCAACTTCCGGAACCAGC
GCAAAACCGTGAAGTGCTTTAACTGTGGCAAAGAGGGGCATATCGCAAAGAATTGCAGGGCCCCTCGGAA
AAAGGGATGCTGGAAATGTGGAAAGGAAGGCCACCAGATGAAGGACTGTACTGAGAGACAGGCTAACTTC
CTGGGCAAAATTTGGCCCTCCCATAAGGGGAGACCCGGGAATTTTCTGCAGAGCCGGCCTGAGCCAACCG
CACCACCCGAAGAGAGTTTCAGGTTTGGCGAAGAGACTACCACACCATCACAGAAACAGGAACCCATCGA
CAAGGAGCTGTATCCTCTGGCAAGTCTGCGAAGCCTGTTTGGAAGCGACCCCTCATCTCAGGGCGGAAGC
GGCGGATCCATGGTCTCAAAGGGGGAAGAGCTGTTTACTGGGGTCGTGCCTATTCTGGTCGAACTGGACG
GGGATGTCAACGGCCACAAGTTTAGTGTGAGCGGAGAGGGAGAAGGCGACGCCACTTACGGAAAGCTGAC
CCTGAAATTCATTTGCACCACAGGCAAGCTGCCAGTGCCCTGGCCTACCCTGGTCACTACCCTGACATAC
GGCGTCCAGTGTTTTAGTAGGTATCCTGACCACATGAAGCAGCATGATTTCTTTAAATCAGCTATGCCAG
AGGGATACGTGCAGGAACGCACCATTTTCTTTAAGGACGATGGCAACTACAAGACTCGAGCAGAGGTGAA
GTTCGAAGGGGACACCCTGGTCAACCGGATCGAGCTGAAGGGAATCGACTTTAAAGAAGATGGAAACATC
CTGGGCCACAAGCTGGAGTACAACTATAATTCTCATAACGTGTACATCATGGCCGATAAGCAGAAAAACG
GGATTAAGGTCAATTTCAAAATCAGACACAACATCGAAGACGGCAGCGTGCAGCTGGCTGATCATTACCA
GCAGAACACACCAATTGGCGACGGGCCAGTGCTGCTGCCAGATAATCACTATCTGAGCACTCAGTCCGCC
CTGTCTAAGGACCCTAACGAGAAACGCGATCATATGGTGCTGCTGGAGTTCGTCACAGCCGCTGGGATCA
CTCTGGGAATGGACGAGCTGTATAAATGAGAATTC
